Addgene plasmid #22023: pBabe-TetCMV-puro-mVenus-PA-Rac1-C450A
Depositing lab: Klaus Hahn. Depositing organization: University of North Carolina at Chapel Hill. Publication: A genetically encoded photoactivatable Rac controls the motility of living cells. Wu YI, Frey D, Lungu OI, Jaehrig A, Schlichting I, Kuhlman B, Hahn KM. Nature. 2009 Sep 3. 461(7260):104-8. 10.1038/nature08241 PubMed 19693014.
Backbone
  Vector backbone: pBabe-TetCMV-puro
  Backbone size w/o insert (bp): 6000
  Vector type: Mammalian Expression, Retroviral
  Selectable markers: Puromycin
Growth in bacteria
  Bacterial resistance: Ampicillin, 100 μg/mL
  Growth temperature: 37°C
  Growth strain: DH5alpha
  Copy number: High Copy
Gene/Insert
  Gene/Insert name: mVenus-PA-Rac1-C450A (alt name: mVenus-LOV(Leu404-Leu546 , C450A)-Rac1(Ile4)-Q61L/E91H/N92H)
  Species: H. sapiens (human); Avena sativa (oat)
  Insert size (bp): 1800
  Mutation: The LOV domain contains the mutation C450A.Rac1 starts at I4 and contains mutations Q61L, E91H and N92H.
  Entrez Gene: RAC1 (a.k.a. MIG5, MRD48, Rac-1, TC-25, p21-Rac1)
  Cloning method: Restriction Enzyme; 5′ cloning site EcoRI (not destroyed); 3′ cloning site XhoI (not destroyed)
  Sequencing primers: 5′ pBabe-TetCMV Forward
Terms and licenses: Academic/Nonprofit Terms; Industry Terms: Not Available to Industry
Depositor comments: Protocols for production and use of Hahn lab biosensors and photoactivatable proteins can be found on their web page, at the URL below. If you have suggestions for the protocols or have any questions, please feel free to contact the Hahn lab. Good luck with your experiments! Hahn lab biosensor protocol: http://www.hahnlab.com/tools/index.html Please note, Addgene has not confirmed all the mutations associated with this construct. We suggest sequence verifying this plasmid upon receipt.
How to cite: pBabe-TetCMV-puro-mVenus-PA-Rac1-C450A was a gift from Klaus Hahn (Addgene plasmid # 22023 ; http://n2t.net/addgene:22023 ; RRID:Addgene_22023)
