[The description below was written by a language model from this plasmid's Addgene catalogue record and the feature table of its GenBank file.]
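Description:
pBabe-TetCMV-puro-mVenus-PA-Rac1-C450A is a retroviral mammalian expression plasmid built on the roughly 6 kb pBabe-TetCMV-puro backbone. It is propagated in E. coli as a high-copy plasmid under ampicillin selection, and transduced or transfected mammalian cells are selected with puromycin. As a pBabe-type vector it is meant to be packaged into retrovirus for stable delivery. The backbone name indicates that the insert is driven by a tetracycline-regulated CMV-type promoter, although the record does not describe this promoter or the viral elements in detail.

The insert of about 1.8 kb, cloned between EcoRI and XhoI sites that remain intact, encodes mVenus fused to a photoactivatable Rac1 design. In this design the LOV domain of oat (Avena sativa) phototropin (Leu404–Leu546) is joined to human Rac1 beginning at Ile4. Rac1 carries Q61L, generally known as a constitutively activating substitution, together with E91H and N92H. In the parent design, the LOV domain holds Rac1 inactive in the dark and releases it on blue-light illumination. The C450A change removes the cysteine that forms the light-driven flavin adduct, so this version is generally used as a light-insensitive control for the photoactivatable protein in cell motility studies. mVenus allows expression and localisation to be followed by fluorescence.

The available sequence record covers only 728 bp. It annotates an HSV epitope tag, a lac operator, a mouse PGK promoter and the start of the puromycin resistance region (marked by a primer site), which suggests that PGK drives the puromycin marker. It does not cover the fusion insert. The repository notes that not all of the mutations have been confirmed.
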