LOCUS       Exported 728 bp ds-DNA linear SYN 19-MAY-2021
DEFINITION  synthetic linear DNA
ACCESSION   .
VERSION     .
KEYWORDS    pBabe-TetCMV-puro-mVenus-PA-Rac1-C450A
SOURCE      synthetic DNA construct
  ORGANISM  synthetic DNA construct
REFERENCE   1 (bases 1 to 728)
  AUTHORS   Wu YI, Frey D, Lungu OI, Jaehrig A, Schlichting I, Kuhlman B, Hahn
            KM
  TITLE     A genetically encoded photoactivatable Rac controls the motility of
            living cells.
  JOURNAL   Nature. 2009 Sep 3. 461(7260):104-8.
  PUBMED    19693014
REFERENCE   2 (bases 1 to 728)
  AUTHORS   .
  TITLE     Direct Submission
  JOURNAL   Exported May 19, 2021 from SnapGene Server 1.1.58
            http://www.snapgene.com
FEATURES             Location/Qualifiers
     source          1..728
                     /organism="synthetic DNA construct"
                     /mol_type="other DNA"
     CDS             19..51
                     /codon_start=1
                     /product="HSV (herpes simplex virus) epitope tag"
                     /label=HSV tag
                     /translation="QPELAPEDPED"
     protein_bind    65..81
                     /label=lac operator
                     /bound_moiety="lac repressor encoded by lacI"
                     /note="The lac repressor binds to the lac operator to
                     inhibit transcription in E. coli. This inhibition can be
                     relieved by adding lactose or
                     isopropyl-beta-D-thiogalactopyranoside (IPTG)."
     promoter        114..613
                     /label=PGK promoter
                     /note="mouse phosphoglycerate kinase 1 promoter"
     primer_bind     complement(149..172)
                     /label=MSCV-rev
                     /note="Murine stem cell virus, reverse primer"
     primer_bind     546..565
                     /label=mPGK-F
                     /note="Mouse PGK promoter, forward primer"
     primer_bind     complement(636..655)
                     /label=Puro-R
                     /note="Puromycin resistance gene, reverse primer. Also
                     called puro-variant-R"
ORIGIN
        1 ctgtatacac gtgcaagcca gccagaactc gccccggaag accccgagga tctcgagtgt
       61 ggaattgtga gcggataaca atttgtcgag ggcccctgca ggtcaattct accgggtagg
      121 ggaggcgctt ttcccaaggc agtctggagc atgcgcttta gcagccccgc tgggcacttg
      181 gcgctacaca agtggcctct ggcctcgcac acattccaca tccaccggta ggcgccaacc
      241 ggctccgttc tttggtggcc ccttcgcgcc accttctact cctcccctag tcaggaagtt
      301 cccccccgcc ccgcagctcg cgtcgtgcag gacgtgacaa atggaagtag cacgtctcac
      361 tagtctcgtg cagatggaca gcaccgctga gcaatggaag cgggtaggcc tttggggcag
      421 cggccaatag cagctttgct ccttcgcttt ctgggctcag aggctgggaa ggggtgggtc
      481 cgggggcggg ctcaggggcg ggctcagggg cggggcgggc gcccgaaggt cctccggagg
      541 cccggcattc tgcacgcttc aaaagcgcac gtctgccgcg ctgttctcct cttcctcatc
      601 tccgggcctt tcgacctgca gccaataagc ttaccatgac cgagtacaag cccacggtgc
      661 gcctcgccac ccgcgacgac gtccccaggg ccgtacgcac cctcgccgcc gcgttcgccg
      721 actacccc
//
