>Addgene plasmid #22023 | pBabe-TetCMV-puro-mVenus-PA-Rac1-C450A | addgene partial sequence | sequence record 27802 | 22023 with LOV-F 5'-AGAGAGAGGGAGTCATGCTGAT
TTGATGAGGCGGCAAAGAACTTATCAAGTGTGTGGTGGTGGGAGACGGAGCTGTAGGTAAAACTTGCCTA
CTGATCAGTTACACAACCAATGCATTTCCTGGAGAATATATCCCTACTGTCTTTGACAATTATTCTGCCA
ATGTTATGGTAGATGGAAAACCGGTGAATCTGGGCTTATGGGATACAGCTGGACTAGAAGATTATGACAG
ATTACGCCCCCTATCCTATCCGCAAACAGATGTGTTCTTAATTTGCTTTTCCCTTGTGAGTCCTGCATCA
TTCCACCACGTCCGTGCAAAGTGGTATCCTGAGGTGCGGCACCACTGTCCCAACACTCCCATCATCCTAG
TGGGAACTAAACTTGATCTTAGGGATGATAAAGACACGATCGAGAAACTGAAGGAGAAGAAGCTGACTCC
CATCACCTATCCGCAGGGTCTAGCCATGGCTAAGGAGATTGGTGCTGTAAAATACCTGGAGTGCTCGGCG
CTCACACAGCGAGGCCTCAAGACAGTGTTTGACGAAGCGATCCGAGCAGTCCTCTGCCCGCCTCCCGTGA
AGAAGAGGAAGAGAAAATGCCTGCTGTTGTAAAAGCTTGCGGCCGCACAGCTGTATACACGTGCAAGCCA
GCCAGAACTCGCCCCGGAAGACCCCGAGGATCTCGAGTGTGGAATTGTGAGCGGATAACAATTTGTCGAG
GGCCCCTGCAGGTCAATTCTACCGGGTAGGGGAGGCGCTTTTCCCAAGGCAGTCTGGAGCATGCGCTTTA
GCAGCCCCGCTGGGCACTTGGCGCTACACAAGTGGCCTCTGGCCTCGCACACATTCCACATCCACCGGTA
GGCGCCAACCGGCTCCGTTCTTTGGT
