>Addgene plasmid #22023 | pBabe-TetCMV-puro-mVenus-PA-Rac1-C450A | addgene partial sequence | sequence record 27804 | 22023 with hRAC1-F (aaccaatgcatttcctggag)
TTATTCTGCCATGTTATGGTAGATGGAAAACCGGTGAATCTGGGCTTATGGGATACAGCTGGACTAGAAG
ATTATGACAGATTACGCCCCCTATCCTATCCGCAAACAGATGTGTTCTTAATTTGCTTTTCCCTTGTGAG
TCCTGCATCATTCCACCACGTCCGTGCAAAGTGGTATCCTGAGGTGCGGCACCACTGTCCCAACACTCCC
ATCATCCTAGTGGGAACTAAACTTGATCTTAGGGATGATAAAGACACGATCGAGAAACTGAAGGAGAAGA
AGCTGACTCCCATCACCTATCCGCAGGGTCTAGCCATGGCTAAGGAGATTGGTGCTGTAAAATACCTGGA
GTGCTCGGCGCTCACACAGCGAGGCCTCAAGACAGTGTTTGACGAAGCGATCCGAGCAGTCCTCTGCCCG
CCTCCCGTGAAGAAGAGGAAGAGAAAATGCCTGCTGTTGTAAAAGCTTGCGGCCGCACAGCTGTATACAC
GTGCAAGCCAGCCAGAACTCGCCCCGGAAGACCCCGAGGATCTCGAGTGTGGAATTGTGAGCGGATAACA
ATTTGTCGAGGGCCCCTGCAGGTCAATTCTACCGGGTAGGGGAGGCGCTTTTCCCAAGGCAGTCTGGAGC
ATGCGCTTTAGCAGCCCCGCTGGGCACTTGGCGCTACACAAGTGGCCTCTGGCCTCGCACACATTCCACA
TTCCACCGGTAGGCGCCAACCCGGCTCCGTTCTTTGGTGGCCCCTTCGCGCCACCTTCTACTCCTCC
