>Addgene plasmid #22023 | pBabe-TetCMV-puro-mVenus-PA-Rac1-C450A | addgene partial sequence | sequence record 27805 | 22023 with EGFP-C
TCGGCATGGACGAGCTGTACAAGGGTTCTGGAAGTGGATCCTTGGCTACTACACTTGAACGTATTGAGAA
GAACTTTGTCATTACTGACCCAAGATTGCCAGATAATCCCATTATATTCGCGTCCGATAGTTTCTTGCAG
TTGACAGAATATAGCCGTGAAGAAATTTTGGGAAGAAACGCAAGGTTTCTACAAGGTCCTGAAACTGATC
GCGCGACAGTGAGAAAAATTAGAGATGCCATAGATAACCAAACAGAGGTCACTGTTCAGCTGATTAATTA
TACAAAGAGTGGTAAAAAGTTCTGGAACCTCTTTCACTTGCAGCCTATGCGAGATCAGAAGGGAGATGTC
CAGTACTTTATTGGGGTTCAGTTGGATGGAACTGAGCATGTCCGAGATGCTGCCGAGAGAGAGGGAGTCA
TGCTGATTAAGAAAACTGCAGAAAATATTGATGAGGCGGCAAAAGAACTTATCAAGTGTGTGGTGGTGGG
AGACGGAGCTGTAGGTAAA
